Addgene plasmid #207020: BS-ZJLEU-PTEF1-HFL1-I375A-GFP
Purpose: Expression of Hfl1 point mutant. Uses auxotrophic marker LEU2 (Saccharomyces cerevisiae).
Depositing lab: Zhiping Xie. Depositing organization: Shanghai Jiao Tong University. Publication: Membrane recruitment of Atg8 by Hfl1 facilitates turnover of vacuolar membrane proteins in yeast cells approaching stationary phase. He CW, Cui XF, Ma SJ, Xu Q, Ran YP, Chen WZ, Mu JX, Li H, Zhu J, Gong Q, Xie Z. BMC Biol. 2021 Jun 4;19(1):117. doi: 10.1186/s12915-021-01048-7. PubMed 34088313.
Backbone
  Vector backbone: BS-ZJLEU
  Vector type: Yeast Expression
Growth in bacteria
  Bacterial resistance: Ampicillin, 100 μg/mL
  Growth temperature: 37°C
  Growth strain: DH5alpha
  Copy number: High Copy
Gene/Insert
  Gene/Insert name: HFL1
  Species: S. cerevisiae (budding yeast)
  Mutation: I375A
  Promoter: pTEF1
  Tag / fusion protein: GFP (C terminal on insert)
  Cloning method: Gibson Cloning
Terms and licenses: Academic/Nonprofit Terms; Industry Terms: Not Available to Industry
How to cite: BS-ZJLEU-PTEF1-HFL1-I375A-GFP was a gift from Zhiping Xie (Addgene plasmid # 207020 ; http://n2t.net/addgene:207020 ; RRID:Addgene_207020)
