[The description below was written by a language model from this plasmid's Addgene catalogue record and pLannotate feature annotations shown in this document.]
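Description:
BS-ZJLEU-PTEF1-HFL1-I375A-GFP is a yeast expression plasmid built on the BS-ZJLEU backbone, which by its annotated features looks like a pBluescript-type E. coli vector. It carries a high-copy ColE1/pUC origin, an f1 phage origin, β-lactamase (AmpR) for ampicillin selection, and remnants of the lacZα cloning region flanked by T7 and T3 promoters. For yeast, selection relies on the S. cerevisiae LEU2 gene with its own promoter, which complements leucine auxotrophy. The feature table shows no yeast replication origin (no 2μ or CEN/ARS element). It does show additional LEU2-locus fragments, including a short LEU2 piece and a fragment of the neighbouring NFS1 gene, downstream of the expression cassette. This arrangement would be consistent with an integrating design targeted to the LEU2 locus, although the record does not state the mode of maintenance in yeast. Short URA3, rop, bom and lacI fragments are also annotated and appear to be backbone remnants.

The payload is a single expression cassette. The constitutive TEF1 promoter drives the S. cerevisiae HFL1 open reading frame (annotated as TM184_YEAST), which is fused at its C terminus to GFP, and transcription ends at the ADH1 terminator. The HFL1 coding sequence carries the I375A point substitution, and the insert was assembled by Gibson cloning.

The stated purpose is expression of an Hfl1 point mutant in budding yeast. The GFP fusion allows the protein's localisation and abundance to be followed by fluorescence. The associated study concerns Hfl1-dependent recruitment of Atg8 to membranes and the turnover of vacuolar membrane proteins as cells approach stationary phase. The mutant was presumably made to test the role of this residue in that process, but the record does not describe its specific effect.
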