Features (pLannotate 1.2.2; 25 found; start..end, strand, type, name):
    233..1486    +  CDS            TM184_YEAST: Experimental evidence at protein level: Swiss-Prot protein existence level 1. From Saccharomyces cerevisiae (strain ATCC 204508 / S288c) (Baker's yeast).
   1508..2221    +  CDS            GFP: Aequoria victoria green fluorescent protein
   2250..2415    +  terminator     ADH1 terminator: S. cerevisiae ADH1; transcription terminator for the S. cerevisiae alcohol dehydrogenase 1 (ADH1) gene
   3131..3183    +  CDS            LEU2 (fragment): 3-isopropylmalate dehydrogenase, required for leucine biosynthesis; S. cerevisiae LEU2; yeast auxotrophic marker
   3545..3655    -  CDS            NFS1 (fragment): NFS1_YEAST - Also known as SPL1 From Saccharomyces cerevisiae (strain ATCC 204508 / S288c) (Baker's yeast).
   3694..3712    -  promoter       T7 promoter: promoter for bacteriophage T7 RNA polymerase
   3715..3872    +  CDS            lacZα (fragment): LacZα fragment of β-galactosidase; lacZ fragment
   3876..4304    +  rep_origin     f1 ori (sequence partly withheld): f1 bacteriophage origin of replication; arrow indicates direction of (+) strand synthesis
   4332..4383    -  misc_feature   bom (fragment): basis of mobility region from pBR322
   4439..4531    -  CDS            URA3 (fragment): PYRF_YEAST - Experimental evidence at protein level: Swiss-Prot protein existence level 1. From Saccharomyces cerevisiae (strain ATCC 204508 / S288c) (Baker's yeast).
   4531..4663    -  promoter       URA3 promoter (fragment): S. cerevisiae URA3
   4671..4720    -  misc_feature   bom (fragment): basis of mobility region from pBR322
   4822..4857    -  CDS            rop (fragment): Rop protein, which maintains plasmids at low copy number; rop
   4969..5073    +  promoter       AmpR promoter: bla
   5074..5934    +  CDS            AmpR: β-lactamase; bla; confers resistance to ampicillin, carbenicillin, and related antibiotics
   6105..6693    +  rep_origin     ori: high-copy-number ColE1/pMB1/pBR322/pUC origin of replication
   6876..6968    +  CDS            lacI (fragment): lac repressor; lacI; The lac repressor binds to the lac operator to inhibit transcription in E. coli. This inhibition can be relieved by adding lactose or isopropyl-β-D-thiogalactopyranoside (IPTG).
   6981..7002    +  protein_bind   CAP binding site: CAP binding activates transcription in the presence of cAMP. E. coli catabolite activator protein
   7017..7047    +  promoter       lac promoter: promoter for the E. coli lac operon
   7055..7071    +  protein_bind   lac operator: The lac repressor binds to the lac operator to inhibit transcription in E. coli. This inhibition can be relieved by adding lactose or isopropyl-β-D-thiogalactopyranoside (IPTG). lac repressor encoded by lacI
   7116..7134    +  promoter       T3 promoter: promoter for bacteriophage T3 RNA polymerase
   7205..7282    +  CDS            YO192_YEAST (fragment): Experimental evidence at protein level: Swiss-Prot protein existence level 1. From Saccharomyces cerevisiae (strain ATCC 204508 / S288c) (Baker's yeast).
   7422..7829    +  promoter       LEU2 promoter: S. cerevisiae LEU2
   8345..9439    +  CDS            LEU2: LEU3_YEAST - Experimental evidence at protein level: Swiss-Prot protein existence level 1. Catalyzes the oxidation of 3-carboxy-2-hydroxy-4- methylpentanoate (3-isopropylmalate) to 3-carboxy-4-methyl-2- oxopentanoate. The product decarboxylates to 4-methyl-2 oxopentanoate. From Saccharomyces cerevisiae (strain ATCC 204508 / S288c) (Baker's yeast).
   9655..211     +  promoter       TEF1 promoter (across the origin): S. cerevisiae TEF1; promoter for EF-1α
>Addgene plasmid #207020 | BS-ZJLEU-PTEF1-HFL1-I375A-GFP | addgene full sequence | sequence record 430386 | Addgene NGS Result
TTCGTCGAAAAAGGCAATAAAAATTTTTATCACGTTTCTTTTTCTTGAAAATTTTTTTTTTTGATTTTTT
TCTCTTTCGATGACCTCCCATTGATATTTAAGTTAATAAACGGTCTTCAATTTCTCAAGTTTCAGTTTCA
TTTTTCTTGTTCTATTACAACTTTTTTTACTTCTTGCTCATTAGAAAGAAAGCATAGCAATCTAATCTAA
GTTTTAATTACAAATGCTCGAGATGGAAAACAAACTACTTTGTTGGTGGTTGTACTGGCCATGCGTGTAT
TCATCTATTATAGCTACCATAATATCTTTTTACACCATAACTAGACACTTATTAAATTACCGTAAACCAT
ATGAACAAAGACTATCCATACGGATACTATTGCTCGTGCCCATTTTTAGTGTGTCATGCGCAAGTGGCAT
AATTAAGCCTGAAGCAGCTCAATTTTATGTCGATCCTATCAGAGAATTTTATGAAGCATTCGTTATTTAC
ACTTTTTTCACATTTTTAACACTACTACTAGGAGGCGAGAGGAACATCATTACTGTTTTAAGCTTAAATC
ACGCCCCCACAAGACATCCGATACCGCTAATAGGTAAAATTTGCAAACCGATAGACTTATCTGATCCTTT
TGATTTTCTTTTTGTCAAAAAAGGCATATTACAGTATGTTTGGTTCAAACCATTTTATTGTTTTGGTACA
TTGATATGCAGTGCATGGAAGCTACCCAAATTCGAAATATTTTTGAACGTTTTTTATAATATTTCAGTGA
CTTGGTCACTGTATAGTTTAGCACTATTTTGGAAGTGTCTCTATCCGGAATTAACTCCTTATAAACCATG
GTTGAAATTTTTATGTGTCAAATTGATTATTTTTGCCTCTTATTGGCAGAGCATCATAATCCAGGGTCTA
GTGGTTACTGGAAAGTTGGGTACGGGAAACCAAGATCGAACCTCTGGATATGTGTACAAGAATGGGCTCC
TGTGTATAGAGATGGTGCCTTTCGCCATCTTGCATGCAGTAGCTTTCCCTTGGAACAAATACACAGCATT
TAGCATACCTTATGGGGCCAGGATGAAATTCATTTACGCTTTGAAAGATTTTCTTGGTTGCGGTGATCTA
ATATGGGATTTTAAACAGACTTTGTTTGCTGGTCCCTTGTACTATAATTATAGGAACTTCGATCCTGAAG
CCATGGATCTATTAAGCACTAGACAACAATCCGGTGCGACTATGGAAAGACTAAAGCATGGGCTAAGATT
TACTGATAATGGAAGAAATAGTTATTGGGTGGCATATGGGAGTATAGATAACAACCTTGTTCCGGAATCA
ATAGAGGAATCATGGGAAGATGATGCTGCTGGTCAGAGAACTTTTCCTGAGGATCCAAATTATCCGGTTG
TTCACGACTACACGATGGGCCATCGATATAGTAGATCAATGAATGATTTAAGAAGAGATGTTCAAAGTAG
GTCATCAATGGCTTGTCGGATCCCCGGGTTAATTAACAGTAAAGGAGAAGAACTTTTCACTGGAGTTGTC
CCAATTCTTGTTGAATTAGATGGTGATGTTAATGGGCACAAATTTTCTGTCAGTGGAGAGGGTGAAGGTG
ATGCAACATACGGAAAACTTACCCTTAAATTTATTTGCACTACTGGAAAACTACCTGTTCCATGGCCAAC
ACTTGTCACTACTTTCACTTATGGTGTTCAATGCTTTTCAAGATACCCAGATCATATGAAACGGCATGAC
TTTTTCAAGAGTGCCATGCCCGAAGGTTATGTACAGGAAAGAACTATATTTTTCAAAGATGACGGGAACT
ACAAGACACGTGCTGAAGTCAAGTTTGAAGGTGATACCCTTGTTAATAGAATCGAGTTAAAAGGTATTGA
TTTTAAAGAAGATGGAAACATTCTTGGACACAAATTGGAATACAACTATAACTCACACAATGTATACATC
ATGGCAGACAAACAAAAGAATGGAATCAAAGTTAACTTCAAAATTAGACACAACATTGAAGATGGAAGCG
TTCAACTAGCAGACCATTATCAACAAAATACTCCAATTGGCGATGGCCCTGTCCTTTTACCAGACAACCA
TTACCTGTCCACACAATCTGCCCTTTCGAAAGATCCCAACGAAAAGAGAGACCACATGGTCCTTCTTGAG
TTTGTAACAGCTGCTGGGATTACACATGGCATGGATGAACTATACAAATAGTAAGGATCCTGAGTAAATA
AGCTGCCGCGCGAATTTCTTATGATTTATGATTTTTATTATTAAATAAGTTATAAAAAAAATAAGTGTAT
ACAAATTTTAAAGTGACTCTTAGGTTTTAAAACGAAAATTCTTATTCTTGAGTAACTCTTTCCTGTAGGT
CAGGTTGCTTTCTCAGGTATAGCATGAGGTCGCTCTTATTGACCACACCGAGCTCTAAGCAAATAGCTAA
ATTATATACGAATTAATATTATGATTAAGTGTTTACGTGAGTGCGATATTTTTATTACTATCTTATACAG
TTGTATATACTCTATAAAATGAGTTGTCTATTAATTAACGCGATGAATGCTTTCTGGGTTTACCTCTCCA
ACAACTCTAGTTTACTTCTCAATACATTCAATTGTATTTGATTTGTCAATACTTCATCATTAATCAATTC
TATAGTTTTGTTTTTCTCGTTTATTTCCAAATTTAATGCATCAATTTTATTATTCAATTTGTCGTTGATT
TTGGTTAATGATTTTATGGTTTGATCTCTGGCATTGATTGTTTGTGTTAGTTTTTCATTATTGATAATTA
AATTATTTAAGTTAGTTATCAACTCGGTGTTTTCAAGTTTCAAGTTTTCAATTTCTTTAGAGTTTATTAG
ATTTGTCAAAGTTTCTGAATTGCTTGATTGGTCCTGTAGAAGAGTATTTGTTGTTGTGGATAATTGATTC
AATTTTTGAGACAATTGCTGGAAGGCGTTGAAATATCTAGCATCAATCTCATGGTTTTTTTCCCGAGAGT
CTCGTAGATTCAATTGTTTTAATATATCTTGGGACCACTCTTGATTTGAACTCATGGAAATTAAACTGGG
TGTTGTGTTGTGGTGTAATGATTGTACCCCCTTTGCTTATAATTGTGTGGCCACCGAAGTCGGTGATGCT
GTCGCCGAAGAAGTTAAGAAAATCCTTGCTTAAAAAGATTCTCTTTTTTTATGATATTTGTACATAAACT
TTATAAATGAAATTCATAATAGAAACGACACGAAATTACAAAATGGAATATGTTCATAGGGTAGACGAAA
CTATATACGCAATCTACATACATTTATCAAGAAGGAGAAAAAGGAGGATGTAAAGGAATACAGGTAAGCA
AATTGATACTAATGGCTCAACGTGATAAGGAAAAAGAATTGCACTTTAACATTAATATTGACAAGGAGGA
GGGCACCACACAAAAAGTTAGGTGTAACAGAAAATCATGAAACTATGATTCCTAATTTATATATTGGAGG
ATTTTCTCTAAAAAAAAAAAAATACAACAAATAAAAAACACTCAATGACCTGACCATTTGATGGAGTTTA
AGTCAATACCTCCTTGAACCATTTCCCATAATGGTGAAAGTTCCCTCAAGAATTTTACTCTGTCAGAAAC
GGCCTTAACGACGTAGGCCGGCCATTTAAATGTTTAAACGGCCACGCTGGCCCCCTATAGTGAGTCGTAT
TACAATTCACTGGCCGTCGTTTTACAACGTCGTGACTGGGAAAACCCTGGCGTTACCCAACTTAATCGCC
TTGCAGCACATCCCCCTTTCGCCAGCTGGCGTAATAGCGAAGAGGCCCGCACCGATCGCCCTTCCCAACA
GTTGCGCAGCCTGAATGGCGAATGG
[124 nt withheld, positions 3876-3999]
C
[91 nt withheld, positions 4001-4091]
A
[49 nt withheld, positions 4093-4141]
CCTTTGACGTTGGAGTCCACGTTCTTT
[37 nt withheld, positions 4169-4205]
ACCCTATCTCGGTCTATTCTTTTGATTTATAAGGGATTTTGCCGATTTCGGCCTATTGGTTAAAAAATGA
GCTGATTTAACAAAAATTTAACGCGAATTTTAACAAAATATTAACGCTTACAATTTCCTGATGCGGTATT
TTCTCCTTACGCATCTGTGCGGTATTTCACACCGCATAGGGTAATAACTGATATAATTAAATTGAAGCTC
TAATTTGTGAGTTTAGTATTAGGATCTCTACCCTTGGCGAAAAGTCCTCTGCCAACAATGATGATATCTG
ATCCACCACTTACAACTTCGTCGACGGTTCTGTACTGCTGACCCAATATGCGTATATATACCAATCTAAG
TCTGTGCTCCTTCCTTCGTTCTTCCTTCTGTTCGGAGATTACCGAATCAAAAAAATTTCAAGGAAACCGA
AATCAAAAAAAAGAATAAAAAAAAAATGATGAATTGAAAAGGTGGTATGGTGCACTCTCAGTACAATCTG
CTCTGATGCCGCATAGTTAAGCCAGCCCCGACACCCGCCAACACCCGCTGACGCGCCCTGACGGGCTTGT
CTGCTCCCGGCATCCGCTTACAGACAAGCTGTGACCGTCTCCGGGAGCTGCATGTGTCAGAGGTTTTCAC
CGTCATCACCGAAACGCGCGAGACGAAAGGGCCTCGTGATACGCCTATTTTTATAGGTTAATGTCATGAT
AATAATGGTTTCTTAGACGTCGGCGCGCCGAGGACGTCAGGTGGCACTTTTCGGGGAAATGTGCGCGGAA
CCCCTATTTGTTTATTTTTCTAAATACATTCAAATATGTATCCGCTCATGAGACAATAACCCTGATAAAT
GCTTCAATAATATTGAAAAAGGAAGAGTATGAGTATTCAACATTTCCGTGTCGCCCTTATTCCCTTTTTT
GCGGCATTTTGCCTTCCTGTTTTTGCTCACCCAGAAACGCTGGTGAAAGTAAAAGATGCTGAAGATCAGT
TGGGTGCACGAGTGGGTTACATCGAACTGGATCTCAACAGCGGTAAGATCCTTGAGAGTTTTCGCCCCGA
AGAACGTTTTCCAATGATGAGCACTTTTAAAGTTCTGCTATGTGGCGCGGTATTATCCCGTATTGACGCC
GGGCAAGAGCAACTCGGTCGCCGCATACACTATTCTCAGAATGACTTGGTTGAGTACTCACCAGTCACAG
AAAAGCATCTTACGGATGGCATGACAGTAAGAGAATTATGCAGTGCTGCCATAACCATGAGTGATAACAC
TGCGGCCAACTTACTTCTGACAACGATCGGAGGACCGAAGGAGCTAACCGCTTTTTTGCACAACATGGGG
GATCATGTAACTCGCCTTGATCGTTGGGAACCGGAGCTGAATGAAGCCATACCAAACGACGAGCGTGACA
CCACGATGCCTGTAGCAATGGCAACAACGTTGCGCAAACTATTAACTGGCGAACTACTTACTCTAGCTTC
CCGGCAACAATTAATAGACTGGATGGAGGCGGATAAAGTTGCAGGACCACTTCTGCGCTCGGCCCTTCCG
GCTGGCTGGTTTATTGCTGATAAATCTGGAGCCGGTGAGCGTGGGTCTCGCGGTATCATTGCAGCACTGG
GGCCAGATGGTAAGCCCTCCCGTATCGTAGTTATCTACACGACGGGGAGTCAGGCAACTATGGATGAACG
AAATAGACAGATCGCTGAGATAGGTGCCTCACTGATTAAGCATTGGTAACTGTCAGACCAAGTTTACTCA
TATATACTTTAGATTGATTTAAAACTTCATTTTTAATTTAAAAGGATCTAGGTGAAGATCCTTTTTGATA
ATCTCATGACCAAAATCCCTTAACGTGAGTTTTCGTTCCACTGAGCGTCAGACCCCGTAGAAAAGATCAA
AGGATCTTCTTGAGATCCTTTTTTTCTGCGCGTAATCTGCTGCTTGCAAACAAAAAAACCACCGCTACCA
GCGGTGGTTTGTTTGCCGGATCAAGAGCTACCAACTCTTTTTCCGAAGGTAACTGGCTTCAGCAGAGCGC
AGATACCAAATACTGTTCTTCTAGTGTAGCCGTAGTTAGGCCACCACTTCAAGAACTCTGTAGCACCGCC
TACATACCTCGCTCTGCTAATCCTGTTACCAGTGGCTGCTGCCAGTGGCGATAAGTCGTGTCTTACCGGG
TTGGACTCAAGACGATAGTTACCGGATAAGGCGCAGCGGTCGGGCTGAACGGGGGGTTCGTGCACACAGC
CCAGCTTGGAGCGAACGACCTACACCGAACTGAGATACCTACAGCGTGAGCTATGAGAAAGCGCCACGCT
TCCCGAAGGGAGAAAGGCGGACAGGTATCCGGTAAGCGGCAGGGTCGGAACAGGAGAGCGCACGAGGGAG
CTTCCAGGGGGAAACGCCTGGTATCTTTATAGTCCTGTCGGGTTTCGCCACCTCTGACTTGAGCGTCGAT
TTTTGTGATGCTCGTCAGGGGGGCGGAGCCTATGGAAAAACGCCAGCAACGCGGCCTTTTTACGGTTCCT
GGCCTTTTGCTGGCCTTTTGCTCACATGTTCTTTCCTGCGTTATCCCCTGATTCTGTGGATAACCGTATT
ACCGCCTTTGAGTGAGCTGATACCGCTCGCCGCAGCCGAACGACCGAGCGCAGCGAGTCAGTGAGCGAGG
AAGCGGAAGAGCGCCCAATACGCAAACCGCCTCTCCCCGCGCGTTGGCCGATTCATTAATGCAGCTGGCA
CGACAGGTTTCCCGACTGGAAAGCGGGCAGTGAGCGCAACGCAATTAATGTGAGTTAGCTCACTCATTAG
GCACCCCAGGCTTTACACTTTATGCTTCCGGCTCGTATGTTGTGTGGAATTGTGAGCGGATAACAATTTC
ACACAGGAAACAGCTATGACCATGATTACGCCAAGCTCGGAATTAACCCTCACTAAAGGGAACAAAAGCT
GGGCCGGCCATTTAAATGTTTAAACGGCCACGCTGGCCGAGGAGAACTTCTAGTATATCTACATACCTAA
TATTATTGCCTTATTAAAAATGGAATCCCAACGATTACATCAAAATCCACATTCTCTTCAAAATCAATTG
TCCTGTACTTCCTTGTTCATGTGTGTTCAAAAACGTTATATTTATAGGATAATTATACTCTATTTCTCAA
CAAGTAATTGGTTGTTTGGCCGAGCGGTCTAAGGCGCCTGATTCAAGAAATATCTTGACCGCAGTTAACT
GTGGGAATACTCAGGTATCGTAAGATGCAAGAGTTCGAATCTCTTAGCAACCATTATTTTTTTCCTCAAC
ATAACGAGAACACACAGGGGCGCTATCGCACAGAATCAAATTCGATGACTGGAAATTTTTTGTTAATTTC
AGAGGTCGCCTGACGCATATACCTTTTTCAACTGAAAAATTGGGAGAAAAAGGAAAGGTGAGAGCGCCGG
AACCGGCTTTTCATATAGAATAGAGAAGCGTTCATGACTAAATGCTTGCATCACAATACTTGAAGTTGAC
AATATTATTTAAGGACCTATTGTTTTTTCCAATAGGTGGTTAGCAATCGTCTTACTTTCTAACTTTTCTT
ACCTTTTACATTTCAGCAATATATATATATATATTTCAAGGATATACCATTCTAATGTCTGCCCCTAAGT
TACCAATAGATAGCGGTTTAATATAAGGTTTCAACAAGAAATATTTTGTGAAAATCAAAAGTTAATAGTT
TCACTGTCGAAAATATGAAAGTTTAAGTTTTCAGTTCATCCCATTGTAGTTATCAAATTTCTGTGTTTCC
CGTATATGTGTGCTCTGTATTCATCGCTATCTTGAAACTGGTTATGATCGTTGCGCATGTGACCTGTATC
GCTCAAAAGAGCCCGGCACCGGTACCGGGCAAAAGCCCCTAGCAAGCTAAAATGATTCAACTTTCGTAGT
AATTTGTTCAACCGGTCACAGTAAAGTCAATGACTAACTTTTGAATCGAGGATGTATTTCCAATTGAAAG
CAATGTATATATAAACCATTGTGTTGAAGCTTGTCTTACAGTTTTCTTGTATCCTCCCATTGTTCATATA
GTACTTAAAGTACCATAATCCTTAAAGAACAAACTTGAAAGAGAATACACTATACACAACTAATAAATAA
AGAATAATCATGGCTGTGACCAAGACAATTGTAGTTCTACCAGGTGACCATGTTGGTCAAGAAATCACTG
AAGAGGCCATTAAAGTTTTAAATGCTATTCAGGAATGTCGTCCAGACAAGGTCAATTTCAAGTTTGATCA
TCATTTGATCGGTGGTGCTGCAATTGATGCCACTGGTGTTCCATTACCAGACGAAGCTTTGGAGGCCTCT
AAGAAAGCTGATGCCGTGCTTCTGGGTGCTGTTGGTGGTCCAAAATGGGGTACTGGCGCTGTCAGACCAG
AACAAGGTCTTTTGAAAATCCGTAAGGAGTTGCAATTGTATGCTAATCTAAGACCATGTAATTTTGCATC
TGATTCCTTACTAGATCTATCGCCATTGAAGCCTGAAATTGCAAGAGGTACAGATTTCGTCGTTGTTAGA
GAACTAGTGGGTGGTATTTATTTCGGGGAGAGAAAAGAAGATGAAGGTGATGGTGTCGCCTGGGATAGCG
AAAAGTATTCTGTGCCCGAAGTTCAAAGAATCACTAGAATGGCTGCTTTCATGGCTCTGCAACACAACCC
ACCTTTACCTATTTGGTCTCTAGATAAAGCCAACGTTCTAGCATCATCAAGATTATGGAGAAAAACAGTG
GAAGAGACGATTAAGAATGAATTCCCACAATTGACTGTTCAACATCAATTGATTGATTCCGCTGCTATGA
TCTTGGTTAAGAACCCAACTCATCTAAATGGTATTATTATCACAAACAATATGTTTGGTGATATTATCTC
CGATGAAGCCTCCGTGATCCCAGGTTCGTTAGGATTACTTCCATCTGCCTCCTTGGCATCTCTTCCAGAT
AAGAATACGGCATTTGGTTTATATGAGCCATGTCATGGCTCTGCTCCAGACTTACCAAAGGGAAAGGTTA
ACCCCGTAGCAACAATCCTATCTGCTGCTATGATGTTGAAGTTGTCTCTGGACCTGTTCGAAGAAGGTGA
AATTATAGAACAAGCAGTCAAGAAAGTGTTGGATTCTGGTATCAGAACAGCGGATCTAAAGGGTACCAAC
TCTACTACTGAGGTCGGTGATGCAGTAGCGAAAGCTGTCAGGGAACTATTAGCTTAGACTTAGTAGATGT
ACAGTTGCATACATAAGTCTGAACAGAAAGAAGTAAATATCATATCTAGTTCGGTTTAGAAATCAGTGAC
TATATTGGTTTTGACCAGATCGCAATCCTTGCAAGCATTTAGTAATGACTATCAAACCGGTGAATCATCT
GATAAGGCTATATTAGCTTGTGCATTCGCATGTATCGGGAAACGAACGGTACCGGGCCCCCACACACCAT
AGCTTCAAAATGTTTCTACTCCTTTTTTACTCTTCCAGATTTTCTCGGACTCCGCGCATCGCCGTACCAC
TTCAAAACACCCAAGCACAGCATACTAAATTTCCCCTCTTTCTTCCTCTAGGGTGTCGTTAATTACCCGT
ACTAAAGGTTTGGAAAAGAAAAAAGAGACCGCCTCGTTTCTTTTTC
